Addgene plasmid #215399: pRSET-Cm-CspA2
Purpose: Cm NCPPB382 cspA2 codon-optimized for E. coli recombinant protein expression (6xHis-CspA2)
Depositing lab: Gitta Coaker. Depositing organization: University of California, Davis. Publication: Natural variation of immune epitopes reveals intrabacterial antagonism. Stevens DM, Moreno-Perez A, Weisberg AJ, Ramsing C, Fliegmann J, Zhang N, Madrigal M, Martin G, Steinbrenner A, Felix G, Coaker G. Proc Natl Acad Sci U S A. 2024 Jun 4;121(23):e2319499121. doi: 10.1073/pnas.2319499121. Epub 2024 May 30. PubMed 38814867.
Backbone
  Vector backbone: pRSET
  Backbone size w/o insert (bp): 4777
  Total vector size (bp): 3176
  Vector type: Bacterial Expression
Growth in bacteria
  Bacterial resistance: Ampicillin, 100 μg/mL
  Growth temperature: 37°C
  Growth strain: DH5alpha
  Growth instructions: Protein Expression Induced at 28°C
  Copy number: High Copy
Gene/Insert
  Gene/Insert name: cspA2
  Species: Clavibacter michiganensis
  Insert size (bp): 219
  Promoter: T7 promoter
  Tag / fusion protein: 6xHis Tag (N terminal on backbone)
  Cloning method: Gateway Cloning
  Sequencing primers: 5′ GGGGACAAGTTTGTACAAAAAAGCAGGCT; 3′ GGGGACCACTTTGTACAAGAAAGCTGGGT
Terms and licenses: Academic/Nonprofit Terms; Industry Terms: Not Available to Industry
Depositor comments: Please visit https://pubmed.ncbi.nlm.nih.gov/37790530/ for bioRxiv preprint.
How to cite: pRSET-Cm-CspA2 was a gift from Gitta Coaker (Addgene plasmid # 215399 ; http://n2t.net/addgene:215399 ; RRID:Addgene_215399)
