[The description below was written by a language model from this plasmid's Addgene catalogue record and pLannotate feature annotations shown in this document.]
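Description:
pRSET-Cm-CspA2 is a bacterial expression plasmid for producing recombinant, His-tagged CspA2, a cold shock protein from the Gram-positive plant pathogen Clavibacter michiganensis (strain NCPPB382), in E. coli. It is built on a Gateway-adapted pRSET backbone and is maintained through a high-copy ColE1/pUC-type origin with ampicillin selection from the bla gene and its own promoter. An f1 phage origin is also present. The sequenced plasmid is 3,176 nt. The catalogue lists a larger backbone size than this total, which probably reflects the Gateway destination cassette that the small insert replaced during recombination.

The expression unit is driven by a T7 promoter followed by the strong phage T7 gene 10 ribosome binding site, so expression requires a host that supplies T7 RNA polymerase. No lac operator is annotated, and the lacI, lacZα and SET1 matches are only short fragments of backbone sequence. Translation begins in an N-terminal leader from the backbone comprising the 6xHis tag (annotated as a fragment of a composite tag), the T7 gene 10 leader and the Xpress epitope with its enterokinase cleavage site. This leader runs through attB1 into the codon-optimized cspA2 coding sequence of about 219 bp. The annotation tool labels this ORF by homology as Bacillus subtilis CspD, consistent with the conserved cold shock domain. attB2 and a T7 terminator follow the insert.

The His tag allows affinity purification of the protein. The associated publication concerns natural variation in immune epitopes, which suggests that the purified CspA2 is used in plant immune perception assays, although the record does not describe specific experiments.
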