Features (pLannotate 1.2.2; 16 found; start..end, strand, type, name):
    730..783     +  CDS            lacI (fragment): lac repressor; lacI; The lac repressor binds to the lac operator to inhibit transcription in E. coli. This inhibition can be relieved by adding lactose or isopropyl-β-D-thiogalactopyranoside (IPTG).
    803..821     +  promoter       T7 promoter: promoter for bacteriophage T7 RNA polymerase
    853..875     +  RBS            RBS: efficient ribosome binding site from bacteriophage T7 gene 10 (Olins and Rangwala, 1989)
    895..915     +  CDS            capTEV™ (fragment): composite tag for in vivo biotinylation, TEV protease cleavage, and 6xHis tagging
    916..948     +  CDS            T7 tag (gene 10 leader): leader peptide from bacteriophage T7 gene 10 promotes efficient translation in E. coli
    952..975     +  CDS            Xpress™ tag: Xpress™ epitope tag, including an enterokinase recognition and cleavage site
   1000..1024    +  protein_bind   attB1: mutant version of attB; recombination site for the Gateway® BP reaction BP Clonase™
   1027..1233    +  CDS            cspD: CSPD_BACSU - Experimental evidence at protein level: Swiss-Prot protein existence level 1. From Bacillus subtilis (strain 168).
   1247..1271    -  protein_bind   attB2: mutant version of attB; recombination site for the Gateway® BP reaction BP Clonase™
   1317..1366    +  CDS            SET1 (fragment): solubility-enhancement tag derived from T7 phage gene 10B
   1374..1421    +  terminator     T7 terminator: transcription terminator for bacteriophage T7 RNA polymerase
   1447..1513    +  CDS            lacZα (fragment): LacZα fragment of β-galactosidase; lacZ fragment
   1518..1946    +  rep_origin     f1 ori (sequence partly withheld): f1 bacteriophage origin of replication; arrow indicates direction of (+) strand synthesis
   1999..2103    +  promoter       AmpR promoter: bla
   2104..2964    +  CDS            AmpR: β-lactamase; bla; confers resistance to ampicillin, carbenicillin, and related antibiotics
   3135..547     +  rep_origin     ori (across the origin): high-copy-number ColE1/pMB1/pBR322/pUC origin of replication
>Addgene plasmid #215399 | pRSET-Cm-CspA2 | addgene full sequence | sequence record 425807 | Addgene NGS Result
AAAAAAACCACCGCTACCAGCGGTGGTTTGTTTGCCGGATCAAGAGCTACCAACTCTTTTTCCGAAGGTA
ACTGGCTTCAGCAGAGCGCAGATACCAAATACTGTTCTTCTAGTGTAGCCGTAGTTAGGCCACCACTTCA
AGAACTCTGTAGCACCGCCTACATACCTCGCTCTGCTAATCCTGTTACCAGTGGCTGCTGCCAGTGGCGA
TAAGTCGTGTCTTACCGGGTTGGACTCAAGACGATAGTTACCGGATAAGGCGCAGCGGTCGGGCTGAACG
GGGGGTTCGTGCACACAGCCCAGCTTGGAGCGAACGACCTACACCGAACTGAGATACCTACAGCGTGAGC
TATGAGAAAGCGCCACGCTTCCCGAAGGGAGAAAGGCGGACAGGTATCCGGTAAGCGGCAGGGTCGGAAC
AGGAGAGCGCACGAGGGAGCTTCCAGGGGGAAACGCCTGGTATCTTTATAGTCCTGTCGGGTTTCGCCAC
CTCTGACTTGAGCGTCGATTTTTGTGATGCTCGTCAGGGGGGCGGAGCCTATGGAAAAACGCCAGCAACG
CGGCCTTTTTACGGTTCCTGGCCTTTTGCTGGCCTTTTGCTCACATGTTCTTTCCTGCGTTATCCCCTGA
TTCTGTGGATAACCGTATTACCGCCTTTGAGTGAGCTGATACCGCTCGCCGCAGCCGAACGACCGAGCGC
AGCGAGTCAGTGAGCGAGGAAGCGGAAGAGCGCCCAATACGCAAACCGCCTCTCCCCGCGCGTTGGCCGA
TTCATTAATGCAGGATCTCGATCCCGCGAAATTAATACGACTCACTATAGGGAGACCACAACGGTTTCCC
TCTAGAAATAATTTTGTTTAACTTTAAGAAGGAGATATACATATGCGGGGTTCTCATCATCATCATCATC
ATGGTATGGCTAGCATGACTGGTGGACAGCAAATGGGTCGGGATCTGTACGACGATGACGATAAGGATCG
ATGGGGATCCGAGCTCGAGACAAGTTTGTACAAAAAAGCAGGCTTCATGGCAAATGGAACTGTTAAATGG
TTTAATGGCGAGAAAGGGTTTGGTTTCATAACCGTGGATGCAGTAGAAGGAGGCCCCGCGCAGCAAGACG
TTTTCGTTCATTATTCTGCCATCGAAATGTCTGGGTATAAAGTGTTGGAAGAGGGCCAACGTGTGGCATT
TGAGATTGGTCAAGGTTCAAAAGGTTTACAGGCCGAGAATGTGACATTGGCGTAGGACCCAGCTTTCTTG
TACAAAGTGGTGCTCGAGATCTGCAGCTGGTACCATGGAATTCGAAGCTTGATCCGGCTGCTAACAAAGC
CCGAAAGGAAGCTGAGTTGGCTGCTGCCACCGCTGAGCAATAACTAGCATAACCCCTTGGGGCCTCTAAA
CGGGTCTTGAGGGGTTTTTTGCTGAAAGGAGGAACTATATCCGGATCTGGCGTAATAGCGAAGAGGCCCG
CACCGATCGCCCTTCCCAACAGTTGCGCAGCCTGAATGGCGAATGGG
[124 nt withheld, positions 1518-1641]
C
[91 nt withheld, positions 1643-1733]
A
[49 nt withheld, positions 1735-1783]
CCTTTGACGTTGGAGTCCACGTTCTTT
[37 nt withheld, positions 1811-1847]
ACCCTATCTCGGTCTATTCTTTTGATTTATAAGGGATTTTGCCGATTTCGGCCTATTGGTTAAAAAATGA
GCTGATTTAACAAAAATTTAACGCGAATTTTAACAAAATATTAACGCTTACAATTTAGGTGGCACTTTTC
GGGGAAATGTGCGCGGAACCCCTATTTGTTTATTTTTCTAAATACATTCAAATATGTATCCGCTCATGAG
ACAATAACCCTGATAAATGCTTCAATAATATTGAAAAAGGAAGAGTATGAGTATTCAACATTTCCGTGTC
GCCCTTATTCCCTTTTTTGCGGCATTTTGCCTTCCTGTTTTTGCTCACCCAGAAACGCTGGTGAAAGTAA
AAGATGCTGAAGATCAGTTGGGTGCACGAGTGGGTTACATCGAACTGGATCTCAACAGCGGTAAGATCCT
TGAGAGTTTTCGCCCCGAAGAACGTTTTCCAATGATGAGCACTTTTAAAGTTCTGCTATGTGGCGCGGTA
TTATCCCGTATTGACGCCGGGCAAGAGCAACTCGGTCGCCGCATACACTATTCTCAGAATGACTTGGTTG
AGTACTCACCAGTCACAGAAAAGCATCTTACGGATGGCATGACAGTAAGAGAATTATGCAGTGCTGCCAT
AACCATGAGTGATAACACTGCGGCCAACTTACTTCTGACAACGATCGGAGGACCGAAGGAGCTAACCGCT
TTTTTGCACAACATGGGGGATCATGTAACTCGCCTTGATCGTTGGGAACCGGAGCTGAATGAAGCCATAC
CAAACGACGAGCGTGACACCACGATGCCTGTAGCAATGGCAACAACGTTGCGCAAACTATTAACTGGCGA
ACTACTTACTCTAGCTTCCCGGCAACAATTAATAGACTGGATGGAGGCGGATAAAGTTGCAGGACCACTT
CTGCGCTCGGCCCTTCCGGCTGGCTGGTTTATTGCTGATAAATCTGGAGCCGGTGAGCGTGGGTCTCGCG
GTATCATTGCAGCACTGGGGCCAGATGGTAAGCCCTCCCGTATCGTAGTTATCTACACGACGGGGAGTCA
GGCAACTATGGATGAACGAAATAGACAGATCGCTGAGATAGGTGCCTCACTGATTAAGCATTGGTAACTG
TCAGACCAAGTTTACTCATATATACTTTAGATTGATTTAAAACTTCATTTTTAATTTAAAAGGATCTAGG
TGAAGATCCTTTTTGATAATCTCATGACCAAAATCCCTTAACGTGAGTTTTCGTTCCACTGAGCGTCAGA
CCCCGTAGAAAAGATCAAAGGATCTTCTTGAGATCCTTTTTTTCTGCGCGTAATCTGCTGCTTGCAAAC
